Addgene plasmid #57483: mEos3.2-TOMM20-N-10
Purpose: Localization: Mitochondrial Membrane, Excitation: 507 / 572, Emission: 516 / 580
Depositing lab: Michael Davidson. Depositing organization: Florida State University, Tallahassee.
Backbone
  Vector backbone: mEos3.2-N1
  Backbone size w/o insert (bp): 4750
  Vector type: Mammalian Expression
  Selectable markers: Neomycin (select with G418)
Growth in bacteria
  Bacterial resistance: Kanamycin, 50 μg/mL
  Growth temperature: 37°C
  Growth strain: DH5alpha
  Copy number: High Copy
Gene/Insert
  Gene/Insert name: TOMM20 (alt name: NM_014765.2)
  Species: H. sapiens (human)
  Entrez Gene: TOMM20 (a.k.a. MAS20, MOM19, TOM20)
  Promoter: CMV
  Tag / fusion protein: mEos3.2 (C terminal on backbone)
  Cloning method: Unknown
  Sequencing primers: 5′ CMV-F; 3′ SV40pA-R
Terms and licenses: Academic/Nonprofit Terms; Industry Terms
Depositor comments: . Excitation = 507 / 572; Emission = 516 / 580
How to cite: mEos3.2-TOMM20-N-10 was a gift from Michael Davidson (Addgene plasmid # 57483 ; http://n2t.net/addgene:57483 ; RRID:Addgene_57483)
