[The description below was written by a language model from this plasmid's Addgene catalogue record.]
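Description:
mEos3.2-TOMM20-N-10 is a mammalian expression plasmid built on the mEos3.2-N1 backbone (about 4.75 kb without the insert), an N1-style fusion vector in which a gene of interest is placed upstream of the fluorescent protein coding sequence. It is propagated in E. coli as a high-copy plasmid under kanamycin selection, and it carries a neomycin resistance marker that allows G418 selection of transfected mammalian cells. No feature table accompanies the record, so the specific origins of replication and the promoters driving the resistance marker are not stated. The use of an SV40 polyA reverse sequencing primer suggests an SV40 polyadenylation signal downstream of the fusion.

The payload is human TOMM20 (also known as TOM20, MAS20 or MOM19), a receptor subunit of the translocase of the outer mitochondrial membrane, expressed from the CMV promoter with mEos3.2 fused to its C terminus. Because TOMM20 is anchored in the outer membrane through its N-terminal region, placing the tag at the C terminus is compatible with targeting, and the recorded purpose is labelling of the mitochondrial membrane. The "10" in the name probably denotes the linker length between the two proteins, but the record does not confirm this, and the cloning method is listed as unknown.

mEos3.2 is a monomeric green-to-red photoconvertible fluorescent protein. The record gives excitation/emission of 507/516 nm for the green state and 572/580 nm for the red state. The construct is therefore suited to live-cell imaging of mitochondria, to photoconversion-based tracking of mitochondrial populations, and to single-molecule localization super-resolution methods such as PALM.
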