>Addgene plasmid #57483 | mEos3.2-TOMM20-N-10 | depositor partial sequence | sequence record 88616 | insert sequence
CGTCAGATCCGCTAGCGCCACCATGGTGGGTCGGAACAGCGCCATCGCCGCCGGTGTATGCGGGGCCCTT
TTCATTGGGTACTGCATCTACTTCGACCGCAAAAGACGAAGTGACCCCAACTTCAAGAACAGGCTTCGAG
AACGAAGAAAGAAACAGAAGCTTGCCAAGGAGAGAGCTGGGCTTTCCAAGTTACCTGACCTTAAAGATGC
TGAAGCTGTTCAGAAGTTCTTCCTTGAAGAAATACAGCTTGGTGAAGAGTTACTAGCTCAAGGTGAATAT
GAGAAGGGCGTAGACCATCTGACAAATGCAATTGCTGTGTGTGGACAGCCACAGCAGTTACTGCAGGTCT
TACAGCAAACTCTTCCACCACCAGTGTTCCAGATGCTTCTGACTAAGCTCCCAACAATTAGTCAGAGAAT
TGTAAGTGCTCAGAGCTTGGCTGAAGATGATGTGGAAGGCGGTAGCGGGGATCCACCGGTCGCCACCATG
AGTGCGATTAAGCCAGACATGAAGATCAAACTCCGTATGGAAGGCAACGTAAACGGGCACCACTTTGTGA
TCGACGGAGATGGTACAGGCAAGCCTTTTGAGGGAAAACAGAGTATGGATCTTGAAGTCAAAGAGGGCGG
ACCTCTGCCTTTTGCCTTTGATATCCTGACCACTGCATTCCATTACGGCAACAGGGTATTCGCCAAATAT
CCAGACAACATACAAGACTATTTTAAGCAGTCGTTTCCTAAGGGGTATTCGTGGGAACGAAGCTTGACTT
TCGAAGACGGGGGCATTTGCAACGCCAGAAACGACATAACAATGGAAGGGGACACTTTCTATAATAAAGT
TCGATTTTATGGTACCAACTTTCCCGCCAATGGTCCAGTTATGCAGAAGAAGACGCTGAAATGGGAGCCC
TCCACTGAGAAAATGTATGTGCGTGATGGAGTGCTGACGGGTGATATTGAGATGGCTTTGTTGCTTGAAG
GAAATGCCCATTACCGATGTGACTTCAGAACTACTTACAAAGCTAAGGAGAAGGGTGTCAAGTTACCAGG
CGCCCACTTTGTGGACCACTGCATTGAGATTTTAAGCCATGACAAAGATTACAACAAGGTTAAGCTGTAT
GAGCATGCTGTTGCTCATTCTGGATTGCCTGACAATGCCAGACGATAAGCGGCCGCGACTCTAGATCATA
ATCAGCCATACCACAT
