>Addgene plasmid #57483 | mEos3.2-TOMM20-N-10 | addgene partial sequence | sequence record 109631 | CMV-F 5'-CGCAAATGGGCGGTAGGCGTG-3'
TGGTTTAGTGAACCGTCAGATCCGCTAGCGCCACCATGGTGGGTCGGAACAGCGCCATCGCCGCCGGTGT
ATGCGGGGCCCTTTTCATTGGGTACTGCATCTACTTCGACCGCAAAAGACGAAGTGACCCCAACTTCAAG
AACAGGCTTCGAGAACGAAGAAAGAAACAGAAGCTTGCCAAGGAGAGAGCTGGGCTTTCCAAGTTACCTG
ACCTTAAAGATGCTGAAGCTGTTCAGAAGTTCTTCCTTGAAGAAATACAGCTTGGTGAAGAGTTACTAGC
TCAAGGTGAATATGAGAAGGGCGTAGACCATCTGACAAATGCAATTGCTGTGTGTGGACAGCCACAGCAG
TTACTGCAGGTCTTACAGCAAACTCTTCCACCACCAGTGTTCCAGATGCTTCTGACTAAGCTCCCAACAA
TTAGTCAGAGAATTGTAAGTGCTCAGAGCTTGGCTGAAGATGATGTGGAAGGCGGTAGCGGGGATCCACC
GGTCGCCACCATGAGTGCGATTAAGCCAGACATGAAGATCAAACTCCGTATGGAAGGCAACGTAAACGGG
CACCACTTTGTGATCGACGGAGATGGTACAGGCAAGCCTTTTGAGGGAAAACAGAGTATGGATCTTGAAG
TCAAAGAGGGCGGACCTCTGCCTTTTGCCTTTGATATCCTGACCACTGCATTCCATTACGGCAACAGGGT
ATTCGCCAAATATCCAGACAACATACAAGACTATTTTAAGCAGTCGTTTCCTAAGGGGTATTCGTGGGAA
CGAAGCTTGACTTTCGAAGACGGGGGCATTTGCAACGCCAGAAACGACATAACAATGGAAGGGGACACTT
TCTATAATAAAGTTCGATTTTATGGTACCAACTTTCCCGCCAATGGTCCAGTTATGCAGAAGAAGACGCT
GAAA
